>Addgene plasmid #43689 | III-TCCG | depositor partial sequence | sequence record 58954 | III-TCCG sequence 426 bps
CGTCTCGGCTCACCCCAGAGCAGGTCGTGGCCATTGCCTCGAATGGAGGGGGCAAACAGGCGTTGGAAAC
CGTACAACGATTGCTGCCGGTGCTGTGCCAAGCGCACGGACTCACCCCAGAGCAGGTCGTGGCGATCGCA
AGCCACGACGGAGGAAAGCAAGCCTTGGAAACAGTACAGAGGCTGTTGCCTGTGCTGTGCCAAGCGCACG
GCCTCACCCCAGAGCAGGTCGTGGCGATCGCAAGCCACGACGGAGGAAAGCAAGCCTTGGAAACAGTACA
GAGGCTGTTGCCTGTGCTGTGCCAAGCGCACGGATTAACCCCAGAGCAGGTCGTGGCAATCGCGAGCAAT
AACGGCGGAAAACAGGCTTTGGAAACGGTGCAGAGGCTCCTTCCAGTGCTGTGCCAAGCGCACGGACTCA
GAGACG
