>Addgene plasmid #43689 | III-TCCG | addgene partial sequence | sequence record 61767 | M13-F20 5'-TGTAAAACGACGGCCAGT-3'
GGCGATTGGGCCCTCTAGATGCATGCTCGAGCGGCCGCCAGTGTGATGGATATCTGCAGAATTCGCCCTT
GATGCCGTCCTAGCGCGTCTCGGCTCACCCCAGAGCAGGTCGTGGCCATTGCCTCGAATGGAGGGGGCAA
ACAGGCGTTGGAAACCGTACAACGATTGCTGCCGGTGCTGTGCCAAGCGCACGGACTCACCCCAGAGCAG
GTCGTGGCGATCGCAAGCCACGACGGAGGAAAGCAAGCCTTGGAAACAGTACAGAGGCTGTTGCCTGTGC
TGTGCCAAGCGCACGGCCTCACCCCAGAGCAGGTCGTGGCGATCGCAAGCCACGACGGAGGAAAGCAAGC
CTTGGAAACAGTACAGAGGCTGTTGCCTGTGCTGTGCCAAGCGCACGGATTAACCCCAGAGCAGGTCGTG
GCAATCGCGAGCAATAACGGCGGAAAACAGGCTTTGGAAACGGTGCAGAGGCTCCTTCCAGTGCTGTGCC
AAGCGCACGGACTCAGAGACGTGGGCACAGGAAAGATACTTAAGGGCGAATTCCAGCACACTGGCGGCCG
TTACTAGTGGATCCGAGCTCGGTACCAAGCTTGATGCATAGCTTGAGTATTCTATAGTGTCACCTAAATA
GCTTGGCGTAATCATGGTCATAGCTGTTTCCTGTGTGAAATTGTTATCCGCTCACAATTCCACACAACAT
ACGAGCCGGAAGCATAAAGTGTAAAGCCTGGGGTGCCTAATGAGTGAGCTAACTCACATTAATTGCGTTG
CGCTCACTGCCCGCTTTCCAGTCGGGAAACCTGTCGTGCCAGCTGCATTAATGAATCGGCCAACGCGCGG
GGAGAGGCGGTTTGCGTATTGGGCGCTCTTCCGCTTCCTCGCTCACTGACTCGCTGCGCTCGGTCGTTCG
GCTGCGGCGAGCGGTATCAGCTCACTCAAAGGCGATA
