[The description below was written by a language model from this plasmid's Addgene catalogue record.]
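Description:
III-TCCG is a bacterial cloning plasmid built on the commercial pCRII-TOPO backbone (about 4.0 kb without insert), into which a 426 bp synthetic fragment was introduced by TOPO cloning. It is a high-copy plasmid propagated in E. coli, and the record lists both ampicillin and kanamycin resistance, consistent with the dual-marker design of this TOPO vector. The insert lies between the T7 and M13-reverse primer sites used for sequence verification. No feature table is provided, so the positions of the origin, markers and any flanking elements cannot be detailed here.

The insert is described only by its name and as synthetic, but the plasmid was deposited alongside a publication describing a TALEN genome-editing system for generating human stem cell-based disease models. In that context, the name most plausibly denotes a pre-assembled block of TAL effector repeats. "TCCG" would indicate the four consecutive DNA bases that the repeats recognise, and "III" the position of the block within the ordered array. The insert size is roughly what four repeat units of about 100 bp each would occupy. This reading is an inference from the name and size, since the record does not state it explicitly.

The record indicates no eukaryotic promoter, reporter or expression element, and the vector type is given as bacterial cloning only. The plasmid is therefore best understood as a storage and source module, one member of a library of repeat blocks. The fragment would be taken from it and combined with other position-specific blocks to build a custom TALE DNA-binding domain in a separate nuclease expression vector.
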