Addgene plasmid #43689: III-TCCG
Depositing lab: Chad Cowan & Kiran Musunuru. Depositing organization: Harvard University. Publication: A TALEN Genome-Editing System for Generating Human Stem Cell-Based Disease Models. Ding Q, Lee YK, Schaefer EA, Peters DT, Veres A, Kim K, Kuperwasser N, Motola DL, Meissner TB, Hendriks WT, Trevisan M, Gupta RM, Moisan A, Banks E, Friesen M, Schinzel RT, Xia F, Tang A, Xia Y, Figueroa E, Wann A, Ahfeldt T, Daheron L, Zhang F, Rubin LL, Peng LF, Chung RT, Musunuru K, Cowan CA. Cell Stem Cell. 2012 Dec 12. pii: S1934-5909(12)00645-5. doi: 10.1016/j.stem.2012.11.011. PubMed 23246482.
Backbone
  Vector backbone: pCRII-TOPO
  Backbone manufacturer: Invitrogen
  Backbone size w/o insert (bp): 3973
  Vector type: Bacterial Cloning
Growth in bacteria
  Bacterial resistance: Ampicillin and Kanamycin, 100 & 50 μg/mL
  Growth temperature: 37°C
  Growth strain: Top10
  Copy number: High Copy
Gene/Insert
  Gene/Insert name: III-TCCG
  Species: Synthetic
  Insert size (bp): 426
  Cloning method: TOPO Cloning
  Sequencing primers: 5′ T7; 3′ M13-rev
Terms and licenses: Academic/Nonprofit Terms; Industry Terms: Not Available to Industry
How to cite: III-TCCG was a gift from Chad Cowan & Kiran Musunuru (Addgene plasmid # 43689 ; http://n2t.net/addgene:43689 ; RRID:Addgene_43689)
